>Addgene plasmid #139789 | pET19b_4CL:P3S + STS:P4S | addgene full sequence | sequence record 298540 | Addgene NGS Result
TTCCCGGATATAGTTCCTCCTTTCAGCAAAAAACCCCTCAAGACCCGTTTAGAGGCCCCAAGGGGTTATG
CTAGTTATTGCTCAGCGGTGGCAGCAGCCAACTCAGCTTCCTTTCGGGCTTTGTTAGCAGCCGGATCCTT
AGCCATATTCCAGCTGGCTGTTTTCTTCTTCCAGCTGCTGGTTTTCCTGTTTCAGCTGCTGAATTTTTTC
TTTCAGCTGGCTAATTTTATCTTCCGGGCTGCTGCCGCTGCCATTGGTAACCATCGGAATGCTATGCAGA
ACAACGGTTTCAATGGTCAGACCCGGACCAAAACCAAACAGAACACCCCAATCCAGACCTTCACCGGTGG
TTGCACGTTCACCTTTCAGGCTTTTTTTGCGCATTTCATCCAGAATAAACAGAACACATGCGCTGCTCAT
ATTACCATATTCGCTCAGAACATGACGGGTTGCTTCCAGTTTCTTTTTGTCCAGGTTCAGTTTTGCTTCA
ACTGCATCCAGAATTGCCGGACCACCCGGATGTGCAATCCAAAACAGGCTATTCCAATCGCTAATACCCA
GCGGATCAAATGCCTGGGTCAGACATTTTTCAACATTTTCGCTAATCAGGGTCGGAACATTCGGCCACAG
ATGAAAGGTCAGACCAACTTCACGCAGATTACCTGCAATTGCACCGGCACTATTCGGAATAAAGGTCTGT
GCTGCGCTAACCAGCTGAAACAGCGGACGTTCAATGCTAATATCCGGATCGCTACCAACAATAACTGCTG
CGCTACCATCACCAAACAGTGCCTGACCAACCAGGCTATCCAGTGCATCTTCGCTCGGACCACGAAAGGT
AACAACGGTAATTTCGCTACAAACAACCAGAACACGTGCACCGGCATTATTTTCTGCCAGATCTTTTGCG
GTACGCAGAACGGTGCCACCGGCATAACAACCCTGATGATACAGCATAACACGACGAACGCTCGGTTCCA
GACCCAGCAGATTTGCCAGTTTATAATCTGCACCAGGCATTTCAACACCACTGGTGGTACAAAAAACCAG
ATGGGTAATTTTGCTTTTCGGCTGACCCCATTCTTTCAGGGCTTTCAGTGCTGCTTCTTTACCCAGTTTC
GGAACTTCTGCGGTGATAATTTCTTGACGAATATTCAGGCTCGGTGCCATATATGCACCAATATTCGGAT
GTTCTTCCAGCATTTCTTCGGTCAGGTGGATATAGCGTTTTTTGATCATGCTTTTATCGCAGATGCGGTT
AAATTTCTTTTTCAGTGCGGTCATGTGTTCGCTTTTGGTCACTTTAAAGTAATAATCGGCATAATCGCTC
TGATAAACACAATGATCCGGTGTTGCGGTGCCAATTGCCAGAATGGTTGCCGGACCTTTTGCACGCTGTG
CATTACGAAATTCTTCAACGCTTGCCATATGCTTGTCGTCGTCGTCGATATGGCCGCTGCTGTGATGATG
ATGATGATGATGATGATGATGGCCCATGGTATATCTCCTTCTTAAAGTTAAACAAAATTATTTCTAGAGG
GGAATTGTTATCCGCTCACAATTCCCCTATAGTGAGTCGTATTAAAGCTTTAATGCGGTAGTTTATCACA
GTTAAATTGCTAACGCAGTCAGGCACCGTGTATGAAATCTAACAATGCGCTCATCGTCATCCTCGGCACC
GTCACCCTGGATGCTGTAGGCATAGGCTTGGTTATGCCGGTACTGCCGGGCCTCTTGCGGGATATCCGGA
TATAGTTCCTCCTTTCAGCAAAAAACCCCTCAAGACCCGTTTAGAGGCCCCAAGGGGTTATGCTAGTTAT
TGCTCAGCGGTGGCAGCAGCCAACTCAGCTTCCTTTCGGGCTTTGTTAGCAGCCGGATCCTTAATAGCCA
TATTTCAGTTCCTGGTTTTTTTCTTTCAGTTCGCTGTTTTTCTGTTCCAGCTGGCTAATTTCTTCTTCCA
GCTGCTGAATTTCATCTTCCGGGCTGCTGCCGCTGCCACCCAGACCATTTGCCAGTTTTGCACGCAGATC
TTTACGCAGAATTTTACCGCTCGGTGCTTTCGGAATGCTCTCGGTAAAAAACACTTTGTTGATGCGTTTG
TAGAACACCACCTGTTTGCTAACAAACTGTTTAACATCATCTTCGCTCAGTTCGCTATCTTTGCTTTTCA
CAACAAATGCAACCGGAACTTCGCCTGCTGCTTCTTCTTTCATTGCAACAACTGCAACATCGGTAATATC
CGGATGACCAATCAGCAGTGCTTCCAGTTCTGCCGGTGCAACCTGAAAACCTTTGTATTTGATCAGCTCT
TTCAGACGATCCACAATAAACAGTTCGTCATCATCATCAATCAGACCAATATCACCTGTATGCAGCCAAC
CATCTTTATCAATGGTTTCTGCGGTTGCTGCCGGATTATTCAGATAGCCTTTCATAATCTGGTGACCACG
AATACAAATTTCACCAGGCTGATTACGGCTCAGGCTATCACCGGTATCCGGATCAACAATTTTCATTTCT
GCATTACGAACAACGGTGCCACATGCACCACTTTTAACCGGAAACGGTTCTTTTGCAAAACCCAGGCTCA
TTGCCAGAACCGGACCTGCTTCGGTCATACCATAACCCTGACCCAGTTTTGCATTCGGAAATTTGGCATT
AACTGCATCTTCCAGTTCTTTACCCAGCGGAGCTGCACCGCTTTTAACAACACGAATGCTGCTCAGATCA
TATTTTTCGGTTTCGCTGCTTTTTGCAATTGCCAGAACAATAGGCGGAACCATCGGTGCAACGGTAACTT
TACAACGCTGGATCAGTTCCAGCAGCAGATTAATTTCAAATTTCGGCATAATCAGAATTGCTGCACCAAC
ACGCAGACCACACAGCATAATGCTATTCAGTGCATAAATATGAAACATCGGCAGCACACACAGAATAACA
TCGTCGCTATGAAAATACAGATTCGGATTTTCACCATCAACCTGCTGTGCAACGCTGGTAACCAGACCTT
TATGGGTCAGCATAACACCTTTCGGCAGACCGGTGGTGCCGCTGCTATACGGCAGTGCAACAACATCATC
CGGACTAATTTCAACGCTATCAATAACTTCGCTTGCTTCGGTGGTGCTCTGGGTCAGTTCGGTAAAACGC
AGACAACCTTCCGGAATCGGAACGCTTTCATTATCATCGATGCAAACAATCACAACACCATCATCATTTT
GCAGCGGTTTGATTTTGTCCACGTAACGTGCTTCGGTAATAATCAGTTTGGTGTTGCTTGCTTTTGCCTG
TTTTGCAATTTCTGCCGGTGTAAAAAACGGATTTGCTGCGGTTGCGGTTGCACCACGAAAGCTGGCTGCC
AGAAAGCTCAGAACAAATTCCGGACAATTCGGCAGCAGCAGCATAACAACGTCATTCTGATTCACACCCA
GTTTATGAAAATTGGCTGCAATCTGACGGCTGATCACATGAACATCACTATAGGTATAAACATGACCGGT
CGGACCATTAATCAGACACGGTTTGGTGGCAAACTCGCTAATGTTCTGAAAGATATAATCGTGCAGGCTC
AGATGATTCGGAATATAGATATCCGGCAGTTTGCTACGAAAAATCACGTCGCTGTTGTTATTGTTGCTCT
GTTTTTCCATAACCTGGCTAACTGCCTGTTCTTGCGGTGCCATATGCTTGTCGTCGTCGTCGATATGGCC
GCTGCTGTGATGATGATGATGATGATGATGATGATGGCCCATGGTATATCTCCTTCTTAAAGTTAAACAA
AATTATTTCTAGAGGGGAATTGTTATCCGCTCACAATTCCCCTATAGTGAGTCGTATTAATTTCGCGGGA
TCGAGATCTCGATCCTCTACGCCGGACGCATCGTGGCCGGCATCACCGGCGCCACAGGTGCGGTTGCTGG
CGCCTATATCGCCGACATCACCGATGGGGAAGATCGGGCTCGCCACTTCGGGCTCATGAGCGCTTGTTTC
GGCGTGGGTATGGTGGCAGGCCCCGTGGCCGGGGGACTGTTGGGCGCCATCTCCTTGCATGCACCATTCC
TTGCGGCGGCGGTGCTCAACGGCCTCAACCTACTACTGGGCTGCTTCCTAATGCAGGAGTCGCATAAGGG
AGAGCGTCGAGATCCCGGACACCATCGAATGGCGCAAAACCTTTCGCGGTATGGCATGATAGCGCCCGGA
AGAGAGTCAATTCAGGGTGGTGAATGTGAAACCAGTAACGTTATACGATGTCGCAGAGTATGCCGGTGTC
TCTTATCAGACCGTTTCCCGCGTGGTGAACCAGGCCAGCCACGTTTCTGCGAAAACGCGGGAAAAAGTGG
AAGCGGCGATGGCGGAGCTGAATTACATTCCCAACCGCGTGGCACAACAACTGGCGGGCAAACAGTCGTT
GCTGATTGGCGTTGCCACCTCCAGTCTGGCCCTGCACGCGCCGTCGCAAATTGTCGCGGCGATTAAATCT
CGCGCCGATCAACTGGGTGCCAGCGTGGTGGTGTCGATGGTAGAACGAAGCGGCGTCGAAGCCTGTAAAG
CGGCGGTGCACAATCTTCTCGCGCAACGCGTCAGTGGGCTGATCATTAACTATCCGCTGGATGACCAGGA
TGCCATTGCTGTGGAAGCTGCCTGCACTAATGTTCCGGCGTTATTTCTTGATGTCTCTGACCAGACACCC
ATCAACAGTATTATTTTCTCCCATGAAGACGGTACGCGACTGGGCGTGGAGCATCTGGTCGCATTGGGTC
ACCAGCAAATCGCGCTGTTAGCGGGCCCATTAAGTTCTGTCTCGGCGCGTCTGCGTCTGGCTGGCTGGCA
TAAATATCTCACTCGCAATCAAATTCAGCCGATAGCGGAACGGGAAGGCGACTGGAGTGCCATGTCCGGT
TTTCAACAAACCATGCAAATGCTGAATGAGGGCATCGTTCCCACTGCGATGCTGGTTGCCAACGATCAGA
TGGCGCTGGGCGCAATGCGCGCCATTACCGAGTCCGGGCTGCGCGTTGGTGCGGATATCTCGGTAGTGGG
ATACGACGATACCGAAGACAGCTCATGTTATATCCCGCCGTTAACCACCATCAAACAGGATTTTCGCCTG
CTGGGGCAAACCAGCGTGGACCGCTTGCTGCAACTCTCTCAGGGCCAGGCGGTGAAGGGCAATCAGCTGT
TGCCCGTCTCACTGGTGAAAAGAAAAACCACCCTGGCGCCCAATACGCAAACCGCCTCTCCCCGCGCGTT
GGCCGATTCATTAATGCAGCTGGCACGACAGGTTTCCCGACTGGAAAGCGGGCAGTGAGCGCAACGCAAT
TAATGTAAGTTAGCTCACTCATTAGGCACCGGGATCTCGACCGATGCCCTTGAGAGCCTTCAACCCAGTC
AGCTCCTTCCGGTGGGCGCGGGGCATGACTATCGTCGCCGCACTTATGACTGTCTTCTTTATCATGCAAC
TCGTAGGACAGGTGCCGGCAGCGCTCTGGGTCATTTTCGGCGAGGACCGCTTTCGCTGGAGCGCGACGAT
GATCGGCCTGTCGCTTGCGGTATTCGGAATCTTGCACGCCCTCGCTCAAGCCTTCGTCACTGGTCCCGCC
ACCAAACGTTTCGGCGAGAAGCAGGCCATTATCGCCGGCATGGCGGCCGACGCGCTGGGCTACGTCTTGC
TGGCGTTCGCGACGCGAGGCTGGATGGCCTTCCCCATTATGATTCTTCTCGCTTCCGGCGGCATCGGGAT
GCCCGCGTTGCAGGCCATGCTGTCCAGGCAGGTAGATGACGACCATCAGGGACAGCTTCAAGGATCGCTC
GCGGCTCTTACCAGCCTAACTTCGATCATTGGACCGCTGATCGTCACGGCGATTTATGCCGCCTCGGCGA
GCACATGGAACGGGTTGGCATGGATTGTAGGCGCCGCCCTATACCTTGTCTGCCTCCCCGCGTTGCGTCG
CGGTGCATGGAGCCGGGCCACCTCGACCTGAATGGAAGCCGGCGGCACCTCGCTAACGGATTCACCACTC
CAAGAATTGGAGCCAATCAATTCTTGCGGAGAACTGTGAATGCGCAAACCAACCCTTGGCAGAACATATC
CATCGCGTCCGCCATCTCCAGCAGCCGCACGCGGCGCATCTCGGGCAGCGTTGGGTCCTGGCCACGGGTG
CGCATGATCGTGCTCCTGTCGTTGAGGACCCGGCTAGGCTGGCGGGGTTGCCTTACTGGTTAGCAGAATG
AATCACCGATACGCGAGCGAACGTGAAGCGACTGCTGCTGCAAAACGTCTGCGACCTGAGCAACAACATG
AATGGTCTTCGGTTTCCGTGTTTCGTAAAGTCTGGAAACGCGGAAGTCAGCGCCCTGCACCATTATGTTC
CGGATCTGCATCGCAGGATGCTGCTGGCTACCCTGTGGAACACCTACATCTGTATTAACGAAGCGCTGGC
ATTGACCCTGAGTGATTTTTCTCTGGTCCCGCCGCATCCATACCGCCAGTTGTTTACCCTCACAACGTTC
CAGTAACCGGGCATGTTCATCATCAGTAACCCGTATCGTGAGCATCCTCTCTCGTTTCATCGGTATCATT
ACCCCCATGAACAGAAATCCCCCTTACACGGAGGCATCAGTGACCAAACAGGAAAAAACCGCCCTTAACA
TGGCCCGCTTTATCAGAAGCCAGACATTAACGCTTCTGGAGAAACTCAACGAGCTGGACGCGGATGAACA
GGCAGACATCTGTGAATCGCTTCACGACCACGCTGATGAGCTTTACCGCAGCTGCCTCGCGCGTTTCGGT
GATGACGGTGAAAACCTCTGACACATGCAGCTCCCGGAGACGGTCACAGCTTGTCTGTAAGCGGATGCCG
GGAGCAGACAAGCCCGTCAGGGCGCGTCAGCGGGTGTTGGCGGGTGTCGGGGCGCAGCCATGACCCAGTC
ACGTAGCGATAGCGGAGTGTATACTGGCTTAACTATGCGGCATCAGAGCAGATTGTACTGAGAGTGCACC
ATTGCGGTGTGAAATACCGCACAGATGCGTAAGGAGAAAATACCGCATCAGGCGCTCTTCCGCTTCCTCG
CTCACTGACTCGCTGCGCTCGGTCGTTCGGCTGCGGCGAGCGGTATCAGCTCACTCAAAGGCGGTAATAC
GGTTATCCACAGAATCAGGGGATAACGCAGGAAAGAACATGTGAGCAAAAGGCCAGCAAAAGGCCAGGAA
CCGTAAAAAGGCCGCGTTGCTGGCGTTTTTCCATAGGCTCCGCCCCCCTGACGAGCATCACAAAAATCGA
CGCTCAAGTCAGAGGTGGCGAAACCCGACAGGACTATAAAGATACCAGGCGTTTCCCCCTGGAAGCTCCC
TCGTGCGCTCTCCTGTTCCGACCCTGCCGCTTACCGGATACCTGTCCGCCTTTCTCCCTTCGGGAAGCGT
GGCGCTTTCTCATAGCTCACGCTGTAGGTATCTCAGTTCGGTGTAGGTCGTTCGCTCCAAGCTGGGCTGT
GTGCACGAACCCCCCGTTCAGCCCGACCGCTGCGCCTTATCCGGTAACTATCGTCTTGAGTCCAACCCGG
TAAGACACGACTTATCGCCACTGGCAGCAGCCACTGGTAACAGGATTAGCAGAGCGAGGTATGTAGGCGG
TGCTACAGAGTTCTTGAAGTGGTGGCCTAACTACGGCTACACTAGAAGGACAGTATTTGGTATCTGCGCT
CTGCTGAAGCCAGTTACCTTCGGAAAAAGAGTTGGTAGCTCTTGATCCGGCAAACAAACCACCGCTGGTA
GCGGTGGTTTTTTTGTTTGCAAGCAGCAGATTACGCGCAGAAAAAAAGGATCTCAAGAAGATCCTTTGAT
CTTTTCTACGGGGTCTGACGCTCAGTGGAACGAAAACTCACGTTAAGGGATTTTGGTCATGAGATTATCA
AAAAGGATCTTCACCTAGATCCTTTTAAATTAAAAATGAAGTTTTAAATCAATCTAAAGTATATATGAGT
AAACTTGGTCTGACAGTTACCAATGCTTAATCAGTGAGGCACCTATCTCAGCGATCTGTCTATTTCGTTC
ATCCATAGTTGCCTGACTCCCCGTCGTGTAGATAACTACGATACGGGAGGGCTTACCATCTGGCCCCAGT
GCTGCAATGATACCGCGAGACCCACGCTCACCGGCTCCAGATTTATCAGCAATAAACCAGCCAGCCGGAA
GGGCCGAGCGCAGAAGTGGTCCTGCAACTTTATCCGCCTCCATCCAGTCTATTAATTGTTGCCGGGAAGC
TAGAGTAAGTAGTTCGCCAGTTAATAGTTTGCGCAACGTTGTTGCCATTGCTGCAGGCATCGTGGTGTCA
CGCTCGTCGTTTGGTATGGCTTCATTCAGCTCCGGTTCCCAACGATCAAGGCGAGTTACATGATCCCCCA
TGTTGTGCAAAAAAGCGGTTAGCTCCTTCGGTCCTCCGATCGTTGTCAGAAGTAAGTTGGCCGCAGTGTT
ATCACTCATGGTTATGGCAGCACTGCATAATTCTCTTACTGTCATGCCATCCGTAAGATGCTTTTCTGTG
ACTGGTGAGTACTCAACCAAGTCATTCTGAGAATAGTGTATGCGGCGACCGAGTTGCTCTTGCCCGGCGT
CAACACGGGATAATACCGCGCCACATAGCAGAACTTTAAAAGTGCTCATCATTGGAAAACGTTCTTCGGG
GCGAAAACTCTCAAGGATCTTACCGCTGTTGAGATCCAGTTCGATGTAACCCACTCGTGCACCCAACTGA
TCTTCAGCATCTTTTACTTTCACCAGCGTTTCTGGGTGAGCAAAAACAGGAAGGCAAAATGCCGCAAAAA
AGGGAATAAGGGCGACACGGAAATGTTGAATACTCATACTCTTCCTTTTTCAATATTATTGAAGCATTTA
TCAGGGTTATTGTCTCATGAGCGGATACATATTTGAATGTATTTAGAAAAATAAACAAATAGGGGTTCCG
CGCACATTTCCCCGAAAAGTGCCACCTGACGTCTAAGAAACCATTATTATCATGACATTAACCTATAAAA
ATAGGCGTATCACGAGGCCCTTTCGTCTTCAAGAA
Features (pLannotate 1.2.2; 26 found; start..end, strand, type, name):
     27..74      -  terminator     T7 terminator: transcription terminator for bacteriophage T7 RNA polymerase
     82..131     -  CDS            SET1 (fragment): solubility-enhancement tag derived from T7 phage gene 10B
    253..1428    -  CDS            VINST1: THS1_VITVI - Also known as STS2, VST1. Experimental evidence at protein level: Swiss-Prot protein existence level 1. Mediates resistance to pathogens which are sensitive to stilbenes such as Botrytis cinerea, Eutypa lata and Plasmopora viticola by enhancing the production of phytoalexins. Confers resistance to Phytophthora palmivora when expressed in papaya. From Vitis vinifera (Grape).
   1474..1491    -  CDS            capTEV™ (fragment): composite tag for in vivo biotinylation, TEV protease cleavage, and 6xHis tagging
   1504..1526    -  RBS            RBS: efficient ribosome binding site from bacteriophage T7 gene 10 (Olins and Rangwala, 1989)
   1541..1565    -  protein_bind   lac operator: The lac repressor binds to the lac operator to inhibit transcription in E. coli. This inhibition can be relieved by adding lactose or isopropyl-β-D-thiogalactopyranoside (IPTG). lac repressor encoded by lacI
   1566..1584    -  promoter       T7 promoter: promoter for bacteriophage T7 RNA polymerase
   1642..1746    +  CDS            TcR (fragment): tetracycline efflux protein; tet; confers resistance to tetracycline
   1769..1816    -  terminator     T7 terminator: transcription terminator for bacteriophage T7 RNA polymerase
   1824..1873    -  CDS            SET1 (fragment): solubility-enhancement tag derived from T7 phage gene 10B
   2001..3683    -  CDS            4CL1: 4CL1_ARATH - Experimental evidence at protein level: Swiss-Prot protein existence level 1. Produces CoA thioesters of a variety of hydroxy- and methoxy- substituted cinnamic acids, which are used to synthesize several phenylpropanoid-derived compounds, including anthocyanins, flavonoids, isoflavonoids, coumarins, lignin, suberin and wall-bound phenolics. From Arabidopsis thaliana (Mouse-ear cress).
   3729..3746    -  CDS            capTEV™ (fragment): composite tag for in vivo biotinylation, TEV protease cleavage, and 6xHis tagging
   3759..3781    -  RBS            RBS: efficient ribosome binding site from bacteriophage T7 gene 10 (Olins and Rangwala, 1989)
   3796..3820    -  protein_bind   lac operator: The lac repressor binds to the lac operator to inhibit transcription in E. coli. This inhibition can be relieved by adding lactose or isopropyl-β-D-thiogalactopyranoside (IPTG). lac repressor encoded by lacI
   3821..3839    -  promoter       T7 promoter: promoter for bacteriophage T7 RNA polymerase
   3861..4140    +  CDS            TcR (fragment): tetracycline efflux protein; tet; confers resistance to tetracycline
   4148..4225    +  promoter       lacI promoter: lacI
   4226..5308    +  CDS            lacI: lac repressor; lacI; The lac repressor binds to the lac operator to inhibit transcription in E. coli. This inhibition can be relieved by adding lactose or isopropyl-β-D-thiogalactopyranoside (IPTG).
   5321..5342    +  protein_bind   CAP binding site: CAP binding activates transcription in the presence of cAMP. E. coli catabolite activator protein
   5357..5981    +  CDS            TcR (fragment): tetracycline efflux protein; tet; confers resistance to tetracycline
   6223..6603    -  CDS            YPB1_ECOLX: Protein predicted: Swiss-Prot protein existence level 4. From Escherichia coli.
   6620..6811    +  CDS            rop: Rop protein, which maintains plasmids at low copy number; rop
   6913..7052    +  misc_feature   bom: basis of mobility region from pBR322
   7238..7826    -  rep_origin     ori: high-copy-number ColE1/pMB1/pBR322/pUC origin of replication
   7997..8857    -  CDS            AmpR: β-lactamase; bla; confers resistance to ampicillin, carbenicillin, and related antibiotics
   8858..8962    -  promoter       AmpR promoter: bla
