[The description below was written by a language model from this plasmid's Addgene catalogue record and pLannotate feature annotations shown in this document.]
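Description:
pET19b_4CL:P3S + STS:P4S is a bacterial expression plasmid of about 9.1 kb built on the pET19b backbone. It co-produces two plant enzymes of the resveratrol pathway in E. coli, each fused to a coiled-coil (CC) segment. The plasmid replicates from a pBR322/ColE1-type origin accompanied by the rop gene and bom site, which together normally keep copy number modest, although the record lists copy number as unknown. Selection is by ampicillin through the β-lactamase gene. Several short tetracycline-resistance fragments are annotated, but these are non-functional pBR322 remnants typical of pET vectors. A lacI gene with its own promoter supplies lac repressor.

The payload consists of two tandem, independent expression cassettes in the same orientation. Each has a T7 promoter with an adjacent lac operator, the T7 gene 10 ribosome binding site and its own T7 terminator, so transcription requires a host that supplies T7 RNA polymerase and is inducible with IPTG. One cassette encodes Arabidopsis thaliana 4-coumarate:CoA ligase (4CL1). The other encodes Vitis vinifera stilbene synthase (STS, annotated as VINST1). Both open reading frames are preceded by a short match to a His-tag-containing element, consistent with an N-terminal histidine tag. The P3S and P4S coiled-coil peptides are not annotated as such. They probably lie in the unannotated stretch downstream of each enzyme, where the software reports only a small fragment resembling a solubility tag, which may be a spurious match.

According to the record and the associated publication title, the coiled-coil fusions are meant to cluster the two consecutive enzymes and so improve resveratrol biosynthesis.
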