Addgene plasmid #139789: pET19b_4CL:P3S + STS:P4S
Purpose: expression of biosynthetic enzymes 4CL and STS in fusion with CC
Depositing lab: Roman Jerala. Depositing organization: National Institute of Chemistry. Publication: Metabolic enzyme clustering by coiled coils improves the biosynthesis of resveratrol and mevalonate. Fink T, Stevovic B, Verwaal R, Roubos JA, Gaber R, Bencina M, Jerala R, Gradisar H. AMB Express. 2020 May 24;10(1):97. doi: 10.1186/s13568-020-01031-5. PubMed 32448937.
Backbone
  Vector backbone: pET19b
  Backbone size w/o insert (bp): 5700
  Vector type: Bacterial Expression
Growth in bacteria
  Bacterial resistance: Ampicillin, 100 μg/mL
  Growth temperature: 37°C
  Growth strain: DH5alpha
  Copy number: Unknown
Gene/Insert
  Gene/Insert name: biosynthetic enzymes 4CL and STS in fusion with coiled-coil segments (alt name: 4CL:P3S + STS:P4S)
  Species: A. thaliana and Vitis vinifera
  Insert size (bp): 3300
Terms and licenses: Academic/Nonprofit Terms; Industry Terms: Not Available to Industry
How to cite: pET19b_4CL:P3S + STS:P4S was a gift from Roman Jerala (Addgene plasmid # 139789 ; http://n2t.net/addgene:139789 ; RRID:Addgene_139789)
