>Addgene plasmid #139789 | pET19b_4CL:P3S + STS:P4S | depositor partial sequence | sequence record 298537 | pET19b_4CL:P3S + STS:P4S sequence 1872 bps
TTAATAGCCATATTTCAGTTCCTGGTTTTTTTCTTTCAGTTCGCTGTTTTTCTGTTCCAGCTGGCTAATT
TCTTCTTCCAGCTGCTGAATTTCATCTTCCGGGCTGCTGCCGCTGCCACCCAGACCATTTGCCAGTTTTG
CACGCAGATCTTTACGCAGAATTTTACCGCTCGGTGCTTTCGGAATGCTCTCGGTAAAAAACACTTTGTT
GATGCGTTTGTAGAACACCACCTGTTTGCTAACAAACTGTTTAACATCATCTTCGCTCAGTTCGCTATCT
TTGCTTTTCACAACAAATGCAACCGGAACTTCGCCTGCTGCTTCTTCTTTCATTGCAACAACTGCAACAT
CGGTAATATCCGGATGACCAATCAGCAGTGCTTCCAGTTCTGCCGGTGCAACCTGAAAACCTTTGTATTT
GATCAGCTCTTTCAGACGATCCACAATAAACAGTTCGTCATCATCATCAATCAGACCAATATCACCTGTA
TGCAGCCAACCATCTTTATCAATGGTTTCTGCGGTTGCTGCCGGATTATTCAGATAGCCTTTCATAATCT
GGTGACCACGAATACAAATTTCACCAGGCTGATTACGGCTCAGGCTATCACCGGTATCCGGATCAACAAT
TTTCATTTCTGCATTACGAACAACGGTGCCACATGCACCACTTTTAACCGGAAACGGTTCTTTTGCAAAA
CCCAGGCTCATTGCCAGAACCGGACCTGCTTCGGTCATACCATAACCCTGACCCAGTTTTGCATTCGGAA
ATTTGGCATTAACTGCATCTTCCAGTTCTTTACCCAGCGGAGCTGCACCGCTTTTAACAACACGAATGCT
GCTCAGATCATATTTTTCGGTTTCGCTGCTTTTTGCAATTGCCAGAACAATAGGCGGAACCATCGGTGCA
ACGGTAACTTTACAACGCTGGATCAGTTCCAGCAGCAGATTAATTTCAAATTTCGGCATAATCAGAATTG
CTGCACCAACACGCAGACCACACAGCATAATGCTATTCAGTGCATAAATATGAAACATCGGCAGCACACA
CAGAATAACATCGTCGCTATGAAAATACAGATTCGGATTTTCACCATCAACCTGCTGTGCAACGCTGGTA
ACCAGACCTTTATGGGTCAGCATAACACCTTTCGGCAGACCGGTGGTGCCGCTGCTATACGGCAGTGCAA
CAACATCATCCGGACTAATTTCAACGCTATCAATAACTTCGCTTGCTTCGGTGGTGCTCTGGGTCAGTTC
GGTAAAACGCAGACAACCTTCCGGAATCGGAACGCTTTCATTATCATCGATGCAAACAATCACAACACCA
TCATCATTTTGCAGCGGTTTGATTTTGTCCACGTAACGTGCTTCGGTAATAATCAGTTTGGTGTTGCTTG
CTTTTGCCTGTTTTGCAATTTCTGCCGGTGTAAAAAACGGATTTGCTGCGGTTGCGGTTGCACCACGAAA
GCTGGCTGCCAGAAAGCTCAGAACAAATTCCGGACAATTCGGCAGCAGCAGCATAACAACGTCATTCTGA
TTCACACCCAGTTTATGAAAATTGGCTGCAATCTGACGGCTGATCACATGAACATCACTATAGGTATAAA
CATGACCGGTCGGACCATTAATCAGACACGGTTTGGTGGCAAACTCGCTAATGTTCTGAAAGATATAATC
GTGCAGGCTCAGATGATTCGGAATATAGATATCCGGCAGTTTGCTACGAAAAATCACGTCGCTGTTGTTA
TTGTTGCTCTGTTTTTCCATAACCTGGCTAACTGCCTGTTCTTGCGGTGCCATATGCTTGTCGTCGTCGT
CGATATGGCCGCTGCTGTGATGATGATGATGATGATGATGATGATGGCCCAT
