>Addgene plasmid #139789 | pET19b_4CL:P3S + STS:P4S | depositor partial sequence | sequence record 298538 | pET19b_4CL:P3S + STS:P4S sequence 1359 bps
TTAGCCATATTCCAGCTGGCTGTTTTCTTCTTCCAGCTGCTGGTTTTCCTGTTTCAGCTGCTGAATTTTT
TCTTTCAGCTGGCTAATTTTATCTTCCGGGCTGCTGCCGCTGCCATTGGTAACCATCGGAATGCTATGCA
GAACAACGGTTTCAATGGTCAGACCCGGACCAAAACCAAACAGAACACCCCAATCCAGACCTTCACCGGT
GGTTGCACGTTCACCTTTCAGGCTTTTTTTGCGCATTTCATCCAGAATAAACAGAACACATGCGCTGCTC
ATATTACCATATTCGCTCAGAACATGACGGGTTGCTTCCAGTTTCTTTTTGTCCAGGTTCAGTTTTGCTT
CAACTGCATCCAGAATTGCCGGACCACCCGGATGTGCAATCCAAAACAGGCTATTCCAATCGCTAATACC
CAGCGGATCAAATGCCTGGGTCAGACATTTTTCAACATTTTCGCTAATCAGGGTCGGAACATTCGGCCAC
AGATGAAAGGTCAGACCAACTTCACGCAGATTACCTGCAATTGCACCGGCACTATTCGGAATAAAGGTCT
GTGCTGCGCTAACCAGCTGAAACAGCGGACGTTCAATGCTAATATCCGGATCGCTACCAACAATAACTGC
TGCGCTACCATCACCAAACAGTGCCTGACCAACCAGGCTATCCAGTGCATCTTCGCTCGGACCACGAAAG
GTAACAACGGTAATTTCGCTACAAACAACCAGAACACGTGCACCGGCATTATTTTCTGCCAGATCTTTTG
CGGTACGCAGAACGGTGCCACCGGCATAACAACCCTGATGATACAGCATAACACGACGAACGCTCGGTTC
CAGACCCAGCAGATTTGCCAGTTTATAATCTGCACCAGGCATTTCAACACCACTGGTGGTACAAAAAACC
AGATGGGTAATTTTGCTTTTCGGCTGACCCCATTCTTTCAGGGCTTTCAGTGCTGCTTCTTTACCCAGTT
TCGGAACTTCTGCGGTGATAATTTCTTGACGAATATTCAGGCTCGGTGCCATATATGCACCAATATTCGG
ATGTTCTTCCAGCATTTCTTCGGTCAGGTGGATATAGCGTTTTTTGATCATGCTTTTATCGCAGATGCGG
TTAAATTTCTTTTTCAGTGCGGTCATGTGTTCGCTTTTGGTCACTTTAAAGTAATAATCGGCATAATCGC
TCTGATAAACACAATGATCCGGTGTTGCGGTGCCAATTGCCAGAATGGTTGCCGGACCTTTTGCACGCTG
TGCATTACGAAATTCTTCAACGCTTGCCATATGCTTGTCGTCGTCGTCGATATGGCCGCTGCTGTGATGA
TGATGATGATGATGATGATGATGGCCCAT
